Addgene plasmid #113424: pCMV-hA3A-BE3-D131Y
Purpose: Expresses hA3A-BE3-D131Y in mammalian cells
Depositing lab: Jia Chen. Depositing organization: ShanghaiTech University. Publication: Efficient base editing in methylated regions with a human APOBEC3A-Cas9 fusion. Wang X, Li J, Wang Y, Yang B, Wei J, Wu J, Wang R, Huang X, Chen J, Yang L. Nat Biotechnol. 2018 Aug 20. pii: nbt.4198. doi: 10.1038/nbt.4198. PubMed 30125268.
Backbone
  Vector backbone: CMV
  Backbone size w/o insert (bp): 3399
  Vector type: Mammalian Expression, CRISPR
Growth in bacteria
  Bacterial resistance: Ampicillin, 100 μg/mL
  Growth temperature: 37°C
  Growth strain: DH5alpha
  Copy number: High Copy
Gene/Insert
  Gene/Insert name: hA3A-BE3-D131Y (alt name: pCMV-hAPOBEC3A_D131Y-XTEN-D10A-SGGS-UGI-SGGS-NLS)
  Species: H. sapiens (human); S. pyogenes and Bacteriophage PBS2
  Insert size (bp): 5043
  Mutation: hAPOBEC3A_D131Y
  Entrez Gene: APOBEC3A (a.k.a. A3A, ARP3, PHRBN, bK150C2.1)
  Promoter: CMV
  Cloning method: Restriction Enzyme; 5′ cloning site unknown (unknown if destroyed)
  Sequencing primers: 5′ CMV; 3′ BGH poly reverse
Terms and licenses: Academic/Nonprofit Terms; Industry Terms: Not Available to Industry
How to cite: pCMV-hA3A-BE3-D131Y was a gift from Jia Chen (Addgene plasmid # 113424 ; http://n2t.net/addgene:113424 ; RRID:Addgene_113424)
