[The description below was written by a language model from this plasmid's Addgene catalogue record and pLannotate feature annotations shown in this document.]
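Description:
pCMV-hA3A-BE3-D131Y is a mammalian expression plasmid of about 8.4 kb encoding a cytosine base editor of the BE3 architecture in which the deaminase is human APOBEC3A carrying a D131Y substitution. It is maintained in E. coli through a high-copy ColE1/pUC-type origin and selected with ampicillin via the β-lactamase gene. No mammalian selection marker is annotated, so the plasmid appears suited to transient transfection. Remnants of lac regulatory elements, an SV40 promoter fragment and a bom fragment are backbone leftovers with no evident role in the payload.

The roughly 5 kb fusion open reading frame is driven by the CMV immediate-early enhancer and promoter and terminated by the bovine growth hormone polyadenylation signal. A T7 promoter lies just upstream of the coding sequence and could support in vitro transcription. According to the insert's alternative name, the order is hAPOBEC3A(D131Y), an XTEN linker, Streptococcus pyogenes Cas9 D10A nickase, an SGGS linker, the phage PBS2 uracil glycosylase inhibitor (UGI), a second SGGS linker and a nuclear localization signal. The automated annotation labels the short linker segment as an ABE fragment and the Cas9 region as the VQR variant. These are probably similarity-based matches, since the catalogue entry describes an XTEN linker and a D10A nickase and mentions no PAM-altering mutations.

Guided by a separately supplied sgRNA, the nickase positions the deaminase to convert C to U on the displaced strand. UGI blocks uracil excision, and nicking of the opposite strand favours a C-to-T outcome. The associated work concerns efficient base editing in methylated regions with APOBEC3A–Cas9 fusions. The record does not state the specific effect of D131Y.
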