Features (pLannotate 1.2.2; 18 found; start..end, strand, type, name):
    133..512     +  enhancer       CMV enhancer: human cytomegalovirus immediate early enhancer
    513..716     +  promoter       CMV promoter: human cytomegalovirus (CMV) immediate early promoter
    758..776     +  promoter       T7 promoter: promoter for bacteriophage T7 RNA polymerase
    790..1386    +  CDS            APOBEC3A: human cytidine deaminase (C to U editing enzyme) that efficiently edits methylated cytosines (Wang et al., 2018); human APOBEC3A; also known as hA3A; A3A
   1387..1434    +  CDS            ABE(7.10) (fragment): adenine base editor comprising wild-type E. coli TadA fused to the evolved TadA*(7.10) mutant (Gaudelli et al., 2017)
   1435..5535    +  CDS            Cas9 VQR: Streptococcus pyogenes Cas9 endonuclease with the D1135V/R1335Q/T1337R mutations has an altered recognition specificity for the protospacer adjacent motif (PAM) (Kleinstiver et al., 2015)
   5548..5796    +  CDS            UGI: UNGI_BPPB2 - Experimental evidence at protein level: Swiss-Prot protein existence level 1. This protein binds specifically and reversibly to the host uracil-DNA glycosylase, preventing removal of uracil residues from PBS2 DNA by the host uracil-excision repair system. From Bacillus phage PBS2 (Bacteriophage PBS2).
   5884..6108    +  polyA_signal   bGH poly(A) signal: bovine growth hormone polyadenylation signal
   6112..6133    +  promoter       SV40 promoter (fragment): SV40 enhancer and early promoter
   6138..6154    +  misc_feature   MCS (fragment): pBluescript multiple cloning site
   6203..6219    -  protein_bind   lac operator: The lac repressor binds to the lac operator to inhibit transcription in E. coli. This inhibition can be relieved by adding lactose or isopropyl-β-D-thiogalactopyranoside (IPTG). lac repressor encoded by lacI
   6227..6257    -  promoter       lac promoter: promoter for the E. coli lac operon
   6272..6293    -  protein_bind   CAP binding site: CAP binding activates transcription in the presence of cAMP. E. coli catabolite activator protein
   6306..6398    -  CDS            lacI (fragment): lac repressor; lacI; The lac repressor binds to the lac operator to inhibit transcription in E. coli. This inhibition can be relieved by adding lactose or isopropyl-β-D-thiogalactopyranoside (IPTG).
   6581..7169    -  rep_origin     ori: high-copy-number ColE1/pMB1/pBR322/pUC origin of replication
   7340..8200    -  CDS            AmpR: β-lactamase; bla; confers resistance to ampicillin, carbenicillin, and related antibiotics
   8201..8305    -  promoter       AmpR promoter: bla
   8376..8420    -  misc_feature   bom (fragment): basis of mobility region from pBR322
>Addgene plasmid #113424 | pCMV-hA3A-BE3-D131Y | addgene full sequence | sequence record 217958 | Addgene NGS Result
AGGTCGCTGAGTAGTGCGCGAGCAAAATTTAAGCTACAACAAGGCAAGGCTTGACCGACAATTGCATGAA
GAATCTGCTTAGGGTTAGGCGTTTTGCGCTGCTTCGCGATGTACGGGCCAGATATACGCGTTGACATTGA
TTATTGACTAGTTATTAATAGTAATCAATTACGGGGTCATTAGTTCATAGCCCATATATGGAGTTCCGCG
TTACATAACTTACGGTAAATGGCCCGCCTGGCTGACCGCCCAACGACCCCCGCCCATTGACGTCAATAAT
GACGTATGTTCCCATAGTAACGCCAATAGGGACTTTCCATTGACGTCAATGGGTGGAGTATTTACGGTAA
ACTGCCCACTTGGCAGTACATCAAGTGTATCATATGCCAAGTACGCCCCCTATTGACGTCAATGACGGTA
AATGGCCCGCCTGGCATTATGCCCAGTACATGACCTTATGGGACTTTCCTACTTGGCAGTACATCTACGT
ATTAGTCATCGCTATTACCATGGTGATGCGGTTTTGGCAGTACATCAATGGGCGTGGATAGCGGTTTGAC
TCACGGGGATTTCCAAGTCTCCACCCCATTGACGTCAATGGGAGTTTGTTTTGGCACCAAAATCAACGGG
ACTTTCCAAAATGTCGTAACAACTCCGCCCCATTGACGCAAATGGGCGGTAGGCGTGTACGGTGGGAGGT
CTATATAAGCAGAGCTGGTTTAGTGAACCGTCAGATCCGCTAGAGATCCGCGGCCGCTAATACGACTCAC
TATAGGGAGAGCCGCCACCATGGAAGCCAGCCCAGCATCCGGGCCCAGACACTTGATGGATCCACACATA
TTCACTTCCAACTTTAACAATGGCATTGGAAGGCATAAGACCTACCTGTGCTACGAAGTGGAGCGCCTGG
ACAATGGCACCTCGGTCAAGATGGACCAGCACAGGGGCTTTCTACACAACCAGGCTAAGAATCTTCTCTG
TGGCTTTTACGGCCGCCATGCGGAGCTGCGCTTCTTGGACCTGGTTCCTTCTTTGCAGTTGGACCCGGCC
CAGATCTACAGGGTCACTTGGTTCATCTCCTGGAGCCCCTGCTTCTCCTGGGGCTGTGCCGGGGAAGTGC
GTGCGTTCCTTCAGGAGAACACACACGTGAGACTGCGTATCTTCGCTGCCCGCATCTATTATTACGACCC
CCTATATAAGGAGGCACTGCAAATGCTGCGGGATGCTGGGGCCCAAGTCTCCATCATGACCTACGATGAA
TTTAAGCACTGCTGGGACACCTTTGTGGACCACCAGGGATGTCCCTTCCAGCCCTGGGATGGACTAGATG
AGCACAGCCAAGCCCTGAGTGGGAGGCTGCGGGCCATTCTCCAGAATCAGGGAAACAGCGGCAGCGAGAC
TCCCGGGACCTCAGAGTCCGCCACACCCGAAAGTGATAAAAAGTATTCTATTGGTTTAGCCATCGGCACT
AATTCCGTTGGATGGGCTGTCATAACCGATGAATACAAAGTACCTTCAAAGAAATTTAAGGTGTTGGGGA
ACACAGACCGTCATTCGATTAAAAAGAATCTTATCGGTGCCCTCCTATTCGATAGTGGCGAAACGGCAGA
GGCGACTCGCCTGAAACGAACCGCTCGGAGAAGGTATACACGTCGCAAGAACCGAATATGTTACTTACAA
GAAATTTTTAGCAATGAGATGGCCAAAGTTGACGATTCTTTCTTTCACCGTTTGGAAGAGTCCTTCCTTG
TCGAAGAGGACAAGAAACATGAACGGCACCCCATCTTTGGAAACATAGTAGATGAGGTGGCATATCATGA
AAAGTACCCAACGATTTATCACCTCAGAAAAAAGCTAGTTGACTCAACTGATAAAGCGGACCTGAGGTTA
ATCTACTTGGCTCTTGCCCATATGATAAAGTTCCGTGGGCACTTTCTCATTGAGGGTGATCTAAATCCGG
ACAACTCGGATGTCGACAAACTGTTCATCCAGTTAGTACAAACCTATAATCAGTTGTTTGAAGAGAACCC
TATAAATGCAAGTGGCGTGGATGCGAAGGCTATTCTTAGCGCCCGCCTCTCTAAATCCCGACGGCTAGAA
AACCTGATCGCACAATTACCCGGAGAGAAGAAAAATGGGTTGTTCGGTAACCTTATAGCGCTCTCACTAG
GCCTGACACCAAATTTTAAGTCGAACTTCGACTTAGCTGAAGATGCCAAATTGCAGCTTAGTAAGGACAC
GTACGATGACGATCTCGACAATCTACTGGCACAAATTGGAGATCAGTATGCGGACTTATTTTTGGCTGCC
AAAAACCTTAGCGATGCAATCCTCCTATCTGACATACTGAGAGTTAATACTGAGATTACCAAGGCGCCGT
TATCCGCTTCAATGATCAAAAGGTACGATGAACATCACCAAGACTTGACACTTCTCAAGGCCCTAGTCCG
TCAGCAACTGCCTGAGAAATATAAGGAAATATTCTTTGATCAGTCGAAAAACGGGTACGCAGGTTATATT
GACGGCGGAGCGAGTCAAGAGGAATTCTACAAGTTTATCAAACCCATATTAGAGAAGATGGATGGGACGG
AAGAGTTGCTTGTAAAACTCAATCGCGAAGATCTACTGCGAAAGCAGCGGACTTTCGACAACGGTAGCAT
TCCACATCAAATCCACTTAGGCGAATTGCATGCTATACTTAGAAGGCAGGAGGATTTTTATCCGTTCCTC
AAAGACAATCGTGAAAAGATTGAGAAAATCCTAACCTTTCGCATACCTTACTATGTGGGACCCCTGGCCC
GAGGGAACTCTCGGTTCGCATGGATGACAAGAAAGTCCGAAGAAACGATTACTCCATGGAATTTTGAGGA
AGTTGTCGATAAAGGTGCGTCAGCTCAATCGTTCATCGAGAGGATGACCAACTTTGACAAGAATTTACCG
AACGAAAAAGTATTGCCTAAGCACAGTTTACTTTACGAGTATTTCACAGTGTACAATGAACTCACGAAAG
TTAAGTATGTCACTGAGGGCATGCGTAAACCCGCCTTTCTAAGCGGAGAACAGAAGAAAGCAATAGTAGA
TCTGTTATTCAAGACCAACCGCAAAGTGACAGTTAAGCAATTGAAAGAGGACTACTTTAAGAAAATTGAA
TGCTTCGATTCTGTCGAGATCTCCGGGGTAGAAGATCGATTTAATGCGTCACTTGGTACGTATCATGACC
TCCTAAAGATAATTAAAGATAAGGACTTCCTGGATAACGAAGAGAATGAAGATATCTTAGAAGATATAGT
GTTGACTCTTACCCTCTTTGAAGATCGGGAAATGATTGAGGAAAGACTAAAAACATACGCTCACCTGTTC
GACGATAAGGTTATGAAACAGTTAAAGAGGCGTCGCTATACGGGCTGGGGACGATTGTCGCGGAAACTTA
TCAACGGGATAAGAGACAAGCAAAGTGGTAAAACTATTCTCGATTTTCTAAAGAGCGACGGCTTCGCCAA
TAGGAACTTTATGCAGCTGATCCATGATGACTCTTTAACCTTCAAAGAGGATATACAAAAGGCACAGGTT
TCCGGACAAGGGGACTCATTGCACGAACATATTGCGAATCTTGCTGGTTCGCCAGCCATCAAAAAGGGCA
TACTCCAGACAGTCAAAGTAGTGGATGAGCTAGTTAAGGTCATGGGACGTCACAAACCGGAAAACATTGT
AATCGAGATGGCACGCGAAAATCAAACGACTCAGAAGGGGCAAAAAAACAGTCGAGAGCGGATGAAGAGA
ATAGAAGAGGGTATTAAAGAACTGGGCAGCCAGATCTTAAAGGAGCATCCTGTGGAAAATACCCAATTGC
AGAACGAGAAACTTTACCTCTATTACCTACAAAATGGAAGGGACATGTATGTTGATCAGGAACTGGACAT
AAACCGTTTATCTGATTACGACGTCGATCACATTGTACCCCAATCCTTTTTGAAGGACGATTCAATCGAC
AATAAAGTGCTTACACGCTCGGATAAGAACCGAGGGAAAAGTGACAATGTTCCAAGCGAGGAAGTCGTAA
AGAAAATGAAGAACTATTGGCGGCAGCTCCTAAATGCGAAACTGATAACGCAAAGAAAGTTCGATAACTT
AACTAAAGCTGAGAGGGGTGGCTTGTCTGAACTTGACAAGGCCGGATTTATTAAACGTCAGCTCGTGGAA
ACCCGCCAAATCACAAAGCATGTTGCACAGATACTAGATTCCCGAATGAATACGAAATACGACGAGAACG
ATAAGCTGATTCGGGAAGTCAAAGTAATCACTTTAAAGTCAAAATTGGTGTCGGACTTCAGAAAGGATTT
TCAATTCTATAAAGTTAGGGAGATAAATAACTACCACCATGCGCACGACGCTTATCTTAATGCCGTCGTA
GGGACCGCACTCATTAAGAAATACCCGAAGCTAGAAAGTGAGTTTGTGTATGGTGATTACAAAGTTTATG
ACGTCCGTAAGATGATCGCGAAAAGCGAACAGGAGATAGGCAAGGCTACAGCCAAATACTTCTTTTATTC
TAACATTATGAATTTCTTTAAGACGGAAATCACTCTGGCAAACGGAGAGATACGCAAACGACCTTTAATT
GAAACCAATGGGGAGACAGGTGAAATCGTATGGGATAAGGGCCGGGACTTCGCGACGGTGAGAAAAGTTT
TGTCCATGCCCCAAGTCAACATAGTAAAGAAAACTGAGGTGCAGACCGGAGGGTTTTCAAAGGAATCGAT
TCTTCCAAAAAGGAATAGTGATAAGCTCATCGCTCGTAAAAAGGACTGGGACCCGAAAAAGTACGGTGGC
TTCGATAGCCCTACAGTTGCCTATTCTGTCCTAGTAGTGGCAAAAGTTGAGAAGGGAAAATCCAAGAAAC
TGAAGTCAGTCAAAGAATTATTGGGGATAACGATTATGGAGCGCTCGTCTTTTGAAAAGAACCCCATCGA
CTTCCTTGAGGCGAAAGGTTACAAGGAAGTAAAAAAGGATCTCATAATTAAACTACCAAAGTATAGTCTG
TTTGAGTTAGAAAATGGCCGAAAACGGATGTTGGCTAGCGCCGGAGAGCTTCAAAAGGGGAACGAACTCG
CACTACCGTCTAAATACGTGAATTTCCTGTATTTAGCGTCCCATTACGAGAAGTTGAAAGGTTCACCTGA
AGATAACGAACAGAAGCAACTTTTTGTTGAGCAGCACAAACATTATCTCGACGAAATCATAGAGCAAATT
TCGGAATTCAGTAAGAGAGTCATCCTAGCTGATGCCAATCTGGACAAAGTATTAAGCGCATACAACAAGC
ACAGGGATAAACCCATACGTGAGCAGGCGGAAAATATTATCCATTTGTTTACTCTTACCAACCTCGGCGC
TCCAGCCGCATTCAAGTATTTTGACACAACGATAGATCGCAAACGATACACTTCTACCAAGGAGGTGCTA
GACGCGACACTGATTCACCAATCCATCACGGGATTATATGAAACTCGGATAGATTTGTCACAGCTTGGGG
GTGACTCTGGTGGTTCTACTAATCTGTCAGATATTATTGAAAAGGAGACCGGTAAGCAACTGGTTATCCA
GGAATCCATCCTCATGCTCCCAGAGGAGGTGGAAGAAGTCATTGGGAACAAGCCGGAAAGCGATATACTC
GTGCACACCGCCTACGACGAGAGCACCGACGAGAATGTCATGCTTCTGACTAGCGACGCCCCTGAATACA
AGCCTTGGGCTCTGGTCATACAGGATAGCAACGGTGAGAACAAGATTAAGATGCTCTCTGGTGGTTCTCC
CAAGAAGAAGAGGAAAGTCTAACCGGTCATCATCACCATCACCATTGAGTTTAAACCCGCTGATCAGCCT
CGACTGTGCCTTCTAGTTGCCAGCCATCTGTTGTTTGCCCCTCCCCCGTGCCTTCCTTGACCCTGGAAGG
TGCCACTCCCACTGTCCTTTCCTAATAAAATGAGGAAATTGCATCGCATTGTCTGAGTAGGTGTCATTCT
ATTCTGGGGGGTGGGGTGGGGCAGGACAGCAAGGGGGAGGATTGGGAAGACAATAGCAGGCATGCTGGGG
ATGCGGTGGGCTCTATGGCTTCTGAGGCGGAAAGAACCAGCTGGGGCTCGATACCGTCGACCTCTAGCTA
GAGCTTGGCGTAATCATGGTCATAGCTGTTTCCTGTGTGAAATTGTTATCCGCTCACAATTCCACACAAC
ATACGAGCCGGAAGCATAAAGTGTAAAGCCTAGGGTGCCTAATGAGTGAGCTAACTCACATTAATTGCGT
TGCGCTCACTGCCCGCTTTCCAGTCGGGAAACCTGTCGTGCCAGCTGCATTAATGAATCGGCCAACGCGC
GGGGAGAGGCGGTTTGCGTATTGGGCGCTCTTCCGCTTCCTCGCTCACTGACTCGCTGCGCTCGGTCGTT
CGGCTGCGGCGAGCGGTATCAGCTCACTCAAAGGCGGTAATACGGTTATCCACAGAATCAGGGGATAACG
CAGGAAAGAACATGTGAGCAAAAGGCCAGCAAAAGGCCAGGAACCGTAAAAAGGCCGCGTTGCTGGCGTT
TTTCCATAGGCTCCGCCCCCCTGACGAGCATCACAAAAATCGACGCTCAAGTCAGAGGTGGCGAAACCCG
ACAGGACTATAAAGATACCAGGCGTTTCCCCCTGGAAGCTCCCTCGTGCGCTCTCCTGTTCCGACCCTGC
CGCTTACCGGATACCTGTCCGCCTTTCTCCCTTCGGGAAGCGTGGCGCTTTCTCATAGCTCACGCTGTAG
GTATCTCAGTTCGGTGTAGGTCGTTCGCTCCAAGCTGGGCTGTGTGCACGAACCCCCCGTTCAGCCCGAC
CGCTGCGCCTTATCCGGTAACTATCGTCTTGAGTCCAACCCGGTAAGACACGACTTATCGCCACTGGCAG
CAGCCACTGGTAACAGGATTAGCAGAGCGAGGTATGTAGGCGGTGCTACAGAGTTCTTGAAGTGGTGGCC
TAACTACGGCTACACTAGAAGAACAGTATTTGGTATCTGCGCTCTGCTGAAGCCAGTTACCTTCGGAAAA
AGAGTTGGTAGCTCTTGATCCGGCAAACAAACCACCGCTGGTAGCGGTGGTTTTTTTGTTTGCAAGCAGC
AGATTACGCGCAGAAAAAAAGGATCTCAAGAAGATCCTTTGATCTTTTCTACGGGGTCTGACGCTCAGTG
GAACGAAAACTCACGTTAAGGGATTTTGGTCATGAGATTATCAAAAAGGATCTTCACCTAGATCCTTTTA
AATTAAAAATGAAGTTTTAAATCAATCTAAAGTATATATGAGTAAACTTGGTCTGACAGTTACCAATGCT
TAATCAGTGAGGCACCTATCTCAGCGATCTGTCTATTTCGTTCATCCATAGTTGCCTGACTCCCCGTCGT
GTAGATAACTACGATACGGGAGGGCTTACCATCTGGCCCCAGTGCTGCAATGATACCGCGAGACCCACGC
TCACCGGCTCCAGATTTATCAGCAATAAACCAGCCAGCCGGAAGGGCCGAGCGCAGAAGTGGTCCTGCAA
CTTTATCCGCCTCCATCCAGTCTATTAATTGTTGCCGGGAAGCTAGAGTAAGTAGTTCGCCAGTTAATAG
TTTGCGCAACGTTGTTGCCATTGCTACAGGCATCGTGGTGTCACGCTCGTCGTTTGGTATGGCTTCATTC
AGCTCCGGTTCCCAACGATCAAGGCGAGTTACATGATCCCCCATGTTGTGCAAAAAAGCGGTTAGCTCCT
TCGGTCCTCCGATCGTTGTCAGAAGTAAGTTGGCCGCAGTGTTATCACTCATGGTTATGGCAGCACTGCA
TAATTCTCTTACTGTCATGCCATCCGTAAGATGCTTTTCTGTGACTGGTGAGTACTCAACCAAGTCATTC
TGAGAATAGTGTATGCGGCGACCGAGTTGCTCTTGCCCGGCGTCAATACGGGATAATACCGCGCCACATA
GCAGAACTTTAAAAGTGCTCATCATTGGAAAACGTTCTTCGGGGCGAAAACTCTCAAGGATCTTACCGCT
GTTGAGATCCAGTTCGATGTAACCCACTCGTGCACCCAACTGATCTTCAGCATCTTTTACTTTCACCAGC
GTTTCTGGGTGAGCAAAAACAGGAAGGCAAAATGCCGCAAAAAAGGGAATAAGGGCGACACGGAAATGTT
GAATACTCATACTCTTCCTTTTTCAATATTATTGAAGCATTTATCAGGGTTATTGTCTCATGAGCGGATA
CATATTTGAATGTATTTAGAAAAATAAACAAATAGGGGTTCCGCGCACATTTCCCCGAAAAGTGCCACCT
GACGTCGACGGATCGGGAGATCGATCTCCCGATCCCCTAGGGTCGACTCTCAGTACAATCTGCTCTGATG
CCGCATAGTTAAGCCAGTATCTGCTCCCTGCTTGTGTGTTGG
